>Addgene plasmid #128049 | pShuttle-CMV-GFP U6promoter | addgene full sequence | sequence record 255046 | Addgene NGS Result
GAGGGCCTATTTCCCATGATTCCTTCATATTTGCATATACGATACAAGGCTGTTAGAGAGATAATTAGAA
TTAATTTGACTGTAAACACAAAGATATTAGTACAAAATACGTGACGTAGAAAGTAATAATTTCTTGGGTA
GTTTGCAGTTTTAAAATTATGTTTTAAAATGGACTATCATATGCTTACCGTAACTTGAAAGTATTTCGAT
TTCTTGGCTTTATATATCTTGTGGAAAGGACGAAACACCGGAAGATAACCTGCTTCAACACGAATGTTGA
AGCAGGTTATCTTCCTTTTTTCTAGAGATTAATAGTAATCAATTACGGGGTCATTAGTTCATAGCCCATA
TATGGAGTTCCGCGTTACATAACTTACGGTAAATGGCCCGCCTGGCTGACCGCCCAACGACCCCCGCCCA
TTGACGTCAATAATGACGTATGTTCCCATAGTAACGCCAATAGGGACTTTCCATTGACGTCAATGGGTGG
AGTATTTACGGTAAACTGCCCACTTGGCAGTACATCAAGTGTATCATATGCCAAGTACGCCCCCTATTGA
CGTCAATGACGGTAAATGGCCCGCCTGGCATTATGCCCAGTACATGACCTTATGGGACTTTCCTACTTGG
CAGTACATCTACGTATTAGTCATCGCTATTACCATGGTGATGCGGTTTTGGCAGTACATCAATGGGCGTG
GATAGCGGTTTGACTCACGGGGATTTCCAAGTCTCCACCCCATTGACGTCAATGGGAGTTTGTTTTGGCA
CCAAAATCAACGGGACTTTCCAAAATGTCGTAACAACTCCGCCCCATTGACGCAAATGGGCGGTAGGCGT
GTACGGTGGGAGGTCTATATAAGCAGAGCTGGTTTAGTGAACCGTCAGATCCGCTAGCGCTACCGGTCGC
CACCATGGTGAGCAAGGGCGAGGAGCTGTTCACCGGGGTGGTGCCCATCCTGGTCGAGCTGGACGGCGAC
GTAAACGGCCACAAGTTCAGCGTGTCCGGCGAGGGCGAGGGCGATGCCACCTACGGCAAGCTGACCCTGA
AGTTCATCTGCACCACCGGCAAGCTGCCCGTGCCCTGGCCCACCCTCGTGACCACCCTGACCTACGGCGT
GCAGTGCTTCAGCCGCTACCCCGACCACATGAAGCAGCACGACTTCTTCAAGTCCGCCATGCCCGAAGGC
TACGTCCAGGAGCGCACCATCTTCTTCAAGGACGACGGCAACTACAAGACCCGCGCCGAGGTGAAGTTCG
AGGGCGACACCCTGGTGAACCGCATCGAGCTGAAGGGCATCGACTTCAAGGAGGACGGCAACATCCTGGG
GCACAAGCTGGAGTACAACTACAACAGCCACAACGTCTATATCATGGCCGACAAGCAGAAGAACGGCATC
AAGGTGAACTTCAAGATCCGCCACAACATCGAGGACGGCAGCGTGCAGCTCGCCGACCACTACCAGCAGA
ACACCCCCATCGGCGACGGCCCCGTGCTGCTGCCCGACAACCACTACCTGAGCACCCAGTCCGCCCTGAG
CAAAGACCCCAACGAGAAGCGCGATCACATGGTCCTGCTGGAGTTCGTGACCGCCGCCGGGATCACTCTC
GGCATGGACGAGCTGTACAAGTCCGGACTCAGATCTGGGCGTGGTTAAGGGTGGGAAAGAATATATAAGG
TGGGGGTCTTATGTAGTTTTGTATCTGTTTTGCAGCAGCCGCCGCCGCCATGAGCACCAACTCGTTTGAT
GGAAGCATTGTGAGCTCATATTTGACAACGCGCATGCCCCCATGGGCCGGGGTGCGTCAGAATGTGATGG
GCTCCAGCATTGATGGTCGCCCCGTCCTGCCCGCAAACTCTACTACCTTGACCTACGAGACCGTGTCTGG
AACGCCGTTGGAGACTGCAGCCTCCGCCGCCGCTTCAGCCGCTGCAGCCACCGCCCGCGGGATTGTGACT
GACTTTGCTTTCCTGAGCCCGCTTGCAAGCAGTGCAGCTTCCCGTTCATCCGCCCGCGATGACAAGTTGA
CGGCTCTTTTGGCACAATTGGATTCTTTGACCCGGGAACTTAATGTCGTTTCTCAGCAGCTGTTGGATCT
GCGCCAGCAGGTTTCTGCCCTGAAGGCTTCCTCCCCTCCCAATGCGGTTTAAAACATAAATAAAAAACCA
GACTCTGTTTGGATTTGGATCAAGCAAGTGTCTTGCTGTCTTTATTTAGGGGTTTTGCGCGCGCGGTAGG
CCCGGGACCAGCGGTCTCGGTCGTTGAGGGTCCTGTGTATTTTTTCCAGGACGTGGTAAAGGTGACTCTG
GATGTTCAGATACATGGGCATAAGCCCGTCTCTGGGGTGGAGGTAGCACCACTGCAGAGCTTCATGCTGC
GGGGTGGTGTTGTAGATGATCCAGTCGTAGCAGGAGCGCTGGGCGTGGTGCCTAAAAATGTCTTTCAGTA
GCAAGCTGATTGCCAGGGGCAGGCCCTTGGTGTAAGTGTTTACAAAGCGGTTAAGCTGGGATGGGTGCAT
ACGTGGGGATATGAGATGCATCTTGGACTGTATTTTTAGGTTGGCTATGTTCCCAGCCATATCCCTCCGG
GGATTCATGTTGTGCAGAACCACCAGCACAGTGTATCCGGTGCACTTGGGAAATTTGTCATGTAGCTTAG
AAGGAAATGCGTGGAAGAACTTGGAGACGCCCTTGTGACCTCCAAGATTTTCCATGCATTCGTCCATAAT
GATGGCAATGGGCCCACGGGCGGCGGCCTGGGCGAAGATATTTCTGGGATCACTAACGTCATAGTTGTGT
TCCAGGATGAGATCGTCATAGGCCATTTTTACAAAGCGCGGGCGGAGGGTGCCAGACTGCGGTATAATGG
TTCCATCCGGCCCAGGGGCGTAGTTACCCTCACAGATTTGCATTTCCCACGCTTTGAGTTCAGATGGGGG
GATCATGTCTACCTGCGGGGCGATGAAGAAAACGGTTTCCGGGGTAGGGGAGATCAGCTGGGAAGAAAGC
AGGTTCCTGAGCAGCTGCGACTTACCGCAGCCGGTGGGCCCGTAAATCACACCTATTACCGGCTGCAACT
GGTAGTTAAGAGAGCTGCAGCTGCCGTCATCCCTGAGCAGGGGGGCCACTTCGTTAAGCATGTCCCTGAC
TCGCATGTTTTCCCTGACCAAATCCGCCAGAAGGCGCTCGCCGCCCAGCGATAGCAGTTCTTGCAAGGAA
GCAAAGTTTTTCAACGGTTTGAGACCGTCCGCCGTAGGCATGCTTTTGAGCGTTTGACCAAGCAGTTCCA
GGCGGTCCCACAGCTCGGTCACCTGCTCTACGGCATCTCGATCCAGCATATCTCCTCGTTTCGCGGGTTG
GGGCGGCTTTCGCTGTACGGCAGTAGTCGGTGCTCGTCCAGACGGGCCAGGGTCATGTCTTTCCACGGGC
GCAGGGTCCTCGTCAGCGTAGTCTGGGTCACGGTGAAGGGGTGCGCTCCGGGCTGCGCGCTGGCCAGGGT
GCGCTTGAGGCTGGTCCTGCTGGTGCTGAAGCGCTGCCGGTCTTCGCCCTGCGCGTCGGCCAGGTAGCAT
TTGACCATGGTGTCATAGTCCAGCCCCTCCGCGGCGTGGCCCTTGGCGCGCAGCTTGCCCTTGGAGGAGG
CGCCGCACGAGGGGCAGTGCAGACTTTTGAGGGCGTAGAGCTTGGGCGCGAGAAATACCGATTCCGGGGA
GTAGGCATCCGCGCCGCAGGCCCCGCAGACGGTCTCGCATTCCACGAGCCAGGTGAGCTCTGGCCGTTCG
GGGTCAAAAACCAGGTTTCCCCCATGCTTTTTGATGCGTTTCTTACCTCTGGTTTCCATGAGCCGGTGTC
CACGCTCGGTGACGAAAAGGCTGTCCGTGTCCCCGTATACAGACTTGAGAGGGAGTTTAAACGAATTCAA
TAGCTTGTTGCATGGGCGGCGATATAAAATGCAAGGTGCTGCTCAAAAAATCAGGCAAAGCCTCGCGCAA
AAAAGAAAGCACATCGTAGTCATGCTCATGCAGATAAAGGCAGGTAAGCTCCGGAACCACCACAGAAAAA
GACACCATTTTTCTCTCAAACATGTCTGCGGGTTTCTGCATAAACACAAAATAAAATAACAAAAAAACAT
TTAAACATTAGAAGCCTGTCTTACAACAGGAAAAACAACCCTTATAAGCATAAGACGGACTACGGCCATG
CCGGCGTGACCGTAAAAAAACTGGTCACCGTGATTAAAAAGCACCACCGACAGCTCCTCGGTCATGTCCG
GAGTCATAATGTAAGACTCGGTAAACACATCAGGTTGATTCACATCGGTCAGTGCTAAAAAGCGACCGAA
ATAGCCCGGGGGAATACATACCCGCAGGCGTAGAGACAACATTACAGCCCCCATAGGAGGTATAACAAAA
TTAATAGGAGAGAAAAACACATAAACACCTGAAAAACCCTCCTGCCTAGGCAAAATAGCACCCTCCCGCT
CCAGAACAACATACAGCGCTTCCACAGCGGCAGCCATAACAGTCAGCCTTACCAGTAAAAAAGAAAACCT
ATTAAAAAAACACCACTCGACACGGCACCAGCTCAATCAGTCACAGTGTAAAAAAGGGCCAAGTGCAGAG
CGAGTATATATAGGACTAAAAAATGACGTAACGGTTAAAGTCCACAAAAAACACCCAGAAAACCGCACGC
GAACCTACGCCCAGAAACGAAAGCCAAAAAACCCACAACTTCCTCAAATCGTCACTTCCGTTTTCCCACG
TTACGTCACTTCCCATTTTAAGAAAACTACAATTCCCAACACATACAAGTTACTCCGCCCTAAAACCTAC
GTCACCCGCCCCGTTCCCACGCCCCGCGCCACGTCACAAACTCCACCCCCTCATTATCATATTGGCTTCA
ATCCAAAATAAGGTATATTATTGATGATGTTAATTAACATGCATGGATCCATATGCGGTGTGAAATACCG
CACAGATGCGTAAGGAGAAAATACCGCATCAGGCGCTCTTCCGCTTCCTCGCTCACTGACTCGCTGCGCT
CGGTCGTTCGGCTGCGGCGAGCGGTATCAGCTCACTCAAAGGCGGTAATACGGTTATCCACAGAATCAGG
GGATAACGCAGGAAAGAACATGTGAGCAAAAGGCCAGCAAAAGGCCAGGAACCGTAAAAAGGCCGCGTTG
CTGGCGTTTTTCCATAGGCTCCGCCCCCCTGACGAGCATCACAAAAATCGACGCTCAAGTCAGAGGTGGC
GAAACCCGACAGGACTATAAAGATACCAGGCGTTTCCCCCTGGAAGCTCCCTCGTGCGCTCTCCTGTTCC
GACCCTGCCGCTTACCGGATACCTGTCCGCCTTTCTCCCTTCGGGAAGCGTGGCGCTTTCTCATAGCTCA
CGCTGTAGGTATCTCAGTTCGGTGTAGGTCGTTCGCTCCAAGCTGGGCTGTGTGCACGAACCCCCCGTTC
AGCCCGACCGCTGCGCCTTATCCGGTAACTATCGTCTTGAGTCCAACCCGGTAAGACACGACTTATCGCC
ACTGGCAGCAGCCACTGGTAACAGGATTAGCAGAGCGAGGTATGTAGGCGGTGCTACAGAGTTCTTGAAG
TGGTGGCCTAACTACGGCTACACTAGAAGGACAGTATTTGGTATCTGCGCTCTGCTGAAGCCAGTTACCT
TCGGAAAAAGAGTTGGTAGCTCTTGATCCGGCAAACAAACCACCGCTGGTAGCGGTGGTTTTTTTGTTTG
CAAGCAGCAGATTACGCGCAGAAAAAAAGGATCTCAAGAAGATCCTTTGATCTTTTCTACGGGGTCTGAC
GCTCAGTGGAACGAAAACTCACGTTAAGGGATTTTGGTCATGAGATTATCAAAAAGGATCTTCACCTAGA
TCCTTTTAAATTAAAAATGAAGTTTTAAATCAATCTAAAGTATATATGAGTAAACTTGGTCTGACAGTTA
CCAATGCTTAATCAGTGAGGCACCTATCTCAGCGATCTGTCTATTTCGTTCATCCATAGTTGCCTGACTC
CCCGTCGTGTAGATAACTACGATACGGGAGGGCTTACCATCTGGCCCCAGTGCTGCAATGATACCGCGAG
ACCCACGCTCACCGGCTCCAGATTTATCAGCAATAAACCAGCCAGCCGGAAGGGCCGAGCGCAGAAGTGG
TCCTGCAACTTTATCCGCCTCCATCCAGTCTATTAATTGTTGCCGGGAAGCTAGAGTAAGTAGTTCGCCA
GTTAATAGTTTGCGCAACGTTGTTGCCATTGCTGCAGCCATGAGATTATCAAAAAGGATCTTCACCTAGA
TCCTTTTCACGTAGAAAGCCAGTCCGCAGAAACGGTGCTGACCCCGGATGAATGTCAGCTACTGGGCTAT
CTGGACAAGGGAAAACGCAAGCGCAAAGAGAAAGCAGGTAGCTTGCAGTGGGCTTACATGGCGATAGCTA
GACTGGGCGGTTTTATGGACAGCAAGCGAACCGGAATTGCCAGCTGGGGCGCCCTCTGGTAAGGTTGGGA
AGCCCTGCAAAGTAAACTGGATGGCTTTCTTGCCGCCAAGGATCTGATGGCGCAGGGGATCAAGCTCTGA
TCAAGAGACAGGATGAGGATCGTTTCGCATGATTGAACAAGATGGATTGCACGCAGGTTCTCCGGCCGCT
TGGGTGGAGAGGCTATTCGGCTATGACTGGGCACAACAGACAATCGGCTGCTCTGATGCCGCCGTGTTCC
GGCTGTCAGCGCAGGGGCGCCCGGTTCTTTTTGTCAAGACCGACCTGTCCGGTGCCCTGAATGAACTGCA
AGACGAGGCAGCGCGGCTATCGTGGCTGGCCACGACGGGCGTTCCTTGCGCAGCTGTGCTCGACGTTGTC
ACTGAAGCGGGAAGGGACTGGCTGCTATTGGGCGAAGTGCCGGGGCAGGATCTCCTGTCATCTCACCTTG
CTCCTGCCGAGAAAGTATCCATCATGGCTGATGCAATGCGGCGGCTGCATACGCTTGATCCGGCTACCTG
CCCATTCGACCACCAAGCGAAACATCGCATCGAGCGAGCACGTACTCGGATGGAAGCCGGTCTTGTCGAT
CAGGATGATCTGGACGAAGAGCATCAGGGGCTCGCGCCAGCCGAACTGTTCGCCAGGCTCAAGGCGAGCA
TGCCCGACGGCGAGGATCTCGTCGTGACCCATGGCGATGCCTGCTTGCCGAATATCATGGTGGAAAATGG
CCGCTTTTCTGGATTCATCGACTGTGGCCGGCTGGGTGTGGCGGACCGCTATCAGGACATAGCGTTGGCT
ACCCGTGATATTGCTGAAGAGCTTGGCGGCGAATGGGCTGACCGCTTCCTCGTGCTTTACGGTATCGCCG
CTCCCGATTCGCAGCGCATCGCCTTCTATCGCCTTCTTGACGAGTTCTTCTGAATTTTGTTAAAATTTTT
GTTAAATCAGCTCATTTTTTAACCAATAGGCCGAAATCGGCAAAATCCCTTATAAATCAAAAGAATAGAC
CGAGATAGGGT
[37 nt withheld, positions 7502-7538]
AAAGAACGTGGACTCCAACGTCAAAGG
[49 nt withheld, positions 7566-7614]
T
[91 nt withheld, positions 7616-7706]
G
[124 nt withheld, positions 7708-7831]
CCATTCGCCATTCAGGATCGAATTAATTCTTAATTAACATCATCAATAATATACCTTATTTTGGATTGAA
GCCAATATGATAATGAGGGGGTGGAGTTTGTGACGTGGCGCGGGGCGTGGGAACGGGGCGGGTGACGTAG
TAGTGTGGCGGAAGTGTGATGTTGCAAGTGTGGCGGAACACATGTAAGCGACGGATGTGGCAAAAGTGAC
GTTTTTGGTGTGCGCCGGTGTACACAGGAAGTGACAATTTTCGCGCGGTTTTAGGCGGATGTTGTAGTAA
ATTTGGGCGTAACCGAGTAAGATTTGGCCATTTTCGCGGGAAAACTGAATAAGAGGAAGTGAAATCTGAA
TAATTTTGTGTTACTCATAGCGCGTAATACTGGTACCAAGGTCGGGCAGGAA
Features (pLannotate 1.2.2; 17 found; start..end, strand, type, name):
      1..241     +  promoter       U6 promoter: RNA polymerase III promoter for human U6 snRNA
    363..666     +  enhancer       CMV enhancer: human cytomegalovirus immediate early enhancer
    667..870     +  promoter       CMV promoter: human cytomegalovirus (CMV) immediate early promoter
    915..1631    +  CDS            EGFP: EGFP is a basic (constitutively fluorescent) green fluorescent protein published in 1996, derived from Aequorea victoria. It is reported to be a rapidly-maturing weak dimer with moderate acid sensitivity.
   1730..2149    +  CDS            IX: CAP9_ADE05 - Experimental evidence at protein level: Swiss-Prot protein existence level 1. Structural component of the virion that acts as a cement protein on the capsid exterior and forms triskelion structures consisting of three molecules that stabilize three hexon trimers at the center of each icosahedral facet and fixes the peripentonal hexons. Dispensable for assembly. During virus entry, recruits the anterograde motor kinesin-1 to the capsid docked at the nuclear pore complex thereby subjecting the docked capsid to a pulling force. The resulting tension leads to capsid disruption, disper
   2215..3549    -  CDS            IVa2: PKG1_ADE05 - Experimental evidence at protein level: Swiss-Prot protein existence level 1. Component of the packaging machinery which encapsidates the viral DNA into preformed capsids and transcriptional activator of the viral major late promoter (MLP). Binds, along with packaging proteins 2 and 3, to the specific packaging sequence on the left end of viral genomic DNA and displays ATPase activity thereby providing the power stroke of the packaging machinery. The activity of packaging protein IVa2 is stimulated by protein 33K which acts as a terminase. May be the protein that pumps DNA into th
   3922..4083    -  CDS            E4RF2_ADE02 (fragment): Protein predicted: Swiss-Prot protein existence level 4. From Human adenovirus C serotype 2 (HAdV-2) (Human adenovirus 2).
   4134..4517    -  CDS            E4RF1_ADE02: Experimental evidence at protein level: Swiss-Prot protein existence level 1. May modulate tight-junctions functions of infected cells through interactions with PDZ proteins. E4 ORF1 has ben show for Adenovirus 9 to interact with protein involved in tight junction regulation. May play a role in mTOR activation by activating PI3- kinase, thus overriding cellular checkpoint for translation. From Human adenovirus C serotype 2 (HAdV-2) (Human adenovirus 2).
   4827..4929    -  repeat_region  ITR: inverted terminal repeat of human adenovirus serotype 5 inverted
   4949..5003    +  misc_feature   bom (fragment): basis of mobility region from pBR322
   5189..5777    -  rep_origin     ori: high-copy-number ColE1/pMB1/pBR322/pUC origin of replication
   5949..6263    -  CDS            bla(M) (fragment): β-lactamase lacking the signal sequence; bla(M); allows cytosolic expression of β-lactamase
   6308..6577    +  CDS            tnpA (fragment): TN5P_ECOLX - Also known as tnp. Experimental evidence at protein level: Swiss-Prot protein existence level 1. Mediates transposition of transposon Tn5 by a 'cut and paste' mechanism. First, the monomeric transposase binds the 19 bp inverted DNA repeats flanking the transposon. Then, dimerization of the DNA- bound transposase creates a synaptic DNA complex. After nicking of the first DNA strand, excision of the transposon proceeds through a series of intermediates. The transposase then mediates the insertion of the transposon at a new site by strand transfer. The activity of the wild- type tran
   6609..7403    +  CDS            NeoR/KanR: aminoglycoside phosphotransferase from Tn5; aph(3')-II (or nptII); confers resistance to neomycin, kanamycin, and G418 (Geneticin®)
   7473..7831    -  rep_origin     f1 ori (sequence partly withheld): f1 bacteriophage origin of replication; arrow indicates direction of (+) strand synthesis
   7869..7971    +  repeat_region  ITR: inverted terminal repeat of human adenovirus serotype 5 inverted
   8059..8209    +  misc_signal    Ad5 Ψ: packaging signal for adenovirus serotype 5
