[The description below was written by a language model from this plasmid's Addgene catalogue record and pLannotate feature annotations shown in this document.]
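Description:
pShuttle-CMV-GFP U6promoter is an empty adenoviral shuttle backbone built on pShuttle, intended for cloning short hairpin RNA sequences for delivery to mammalian cells by recombinant adenovirus. It is an 8,233 nt plasmid maintained at high copy in E. coli through a ColE1/pUC-type origin and selected with kanamycin via the Tn5-derived aminoglycoside phosphotransferase (NeoR/KanR). An f1 phage origin is also present, and the annotated fragments of β-lactamase, Tn5 transposase and the pBR322 bom region appear to be non-functional remnants of backbone construction.

The payload consists of two independent expression units. A human U6 RNA polymerase III promoter sits upstream of the position where a hairpin would be inserted; the record lists no insert, and the cloning sites are not annotated. Immediately downstream, the CMV immediate early enhancer and promoter drive EGFP, which serves as a fluorescent marker for transduced cells and for following virus production. No polyadenylation signal for EGFP is annotated in the feature table.

These cassettes are embedded in adenovirus serotype 5 sequences. The left ITR and the Ψ packaging signal lie just upstream of the U6 promoter across the circular junction, while the region encoding proteins IX and IVa2 follows EGFP. A further segment covering E4 ORF1, part of E4 ORF2 and the right ITR follows. In pShuttle-type systems, such viral stretches act as homology arms for recombination with an adenoviral backbone plasmid, transferring the cassettes into a full-length genome that can then be packaged into virus. The resulting vector would express the shRNA for gene knockdown alongside GFP.
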