Addgene plasmid #128049: pShuttle-CMV-GFP U6promoter
Purpose: (Empty Backbone) Adenoviral shuttle vector for shRNA expression from U6 promoter with GFP marker
Depositing lab: Oskar Laur. Depositing organization: Emory University.
Backbone
  Vector backbone: pShuttle
  Vector type: Mammalian Expression, Adenoviral
Growth in bacteria
  Bacterial resistance: Kanamycin, 50 μg/mL
  Growth temperature: 37°C
  Growth strain: NEB Stable
  Copy number: High Copy
Gene/Insert
  Gene/Insert name: None
Terms and licenses: Academic/Nonprofit Terms; Industry Terms: Not Available to Industry
How to cite: pShuttle-CMV-GFP U6promoter was a gift from Oskar Laur (Addgene plasmid # 128049 ; http://n2t.net/addgene:128049 ; RRID:Addgene_128049)
